Addgene plasmid #219049: SFFV-IKZF1-Brd 71
Purpose: Transcription factor IKZF1 with a specific barcode assigned.
Depositing lab: Filipe Pereira. Depositing organization: Center for Neuroscience and Cell Biology, University of Coimbra. Publication: A combinatorial transcription factor screening platform for immune cell reprogramming. Kurochkin I, Altman AR, Caiado I, Pertiga-Cabral D, Halitzki E, Minaeva M, Zimmermannova O, Henriques-Oliveira L, Klein D, Nair M, Oliveira D, Cajal LR, Knittel R, Feick C, Ringner M, Martin M, Cirovic B, Pires CF, Rosa FF, Sitnicka E, Theis FJ, Pereira CF. Cell Syst. 2026 Jan 21;17(1):101457. doi: 10.1016/j.cels.2025.101457. Epub 2026 Jan 14. PubMed 41539305.
Backbone
  Vector backbone: SFFV-MCS
  Backbone size w/o insert (bp): 6638
  Vector type: Lentiviral
Growth in bacteria
  Bacterial resistance: Ampicillin, 100 μg/mL
  Growth temperature: 37°C
  Growth strain: NEB Stable
  Copy number: High Copy
Gene/Insert
  Gene/Insert name: IKZF1
  Species: H. sapiens (human)
  Insert size (bp): 1434
  Entrez Gene: IKZF1 (a.k.a. CVID13, Hs.54452, IK1, IKAROS, LYF1, LyF-1, PPP1R92, PRO0758, ZNFN1A1)
  Promoter: The spleen focus-forming virus (SFFV) promoter
  Cloning method: Restriction Enzyme; 5′ cloning site Bsp119I (not destroyed); 3′ cloning site BstHI (not destroyed)
Terms and licenses: Academic/Nonprofit Terms; Industry Terms: Not Available to Industry
Depositor comments: Barcode sequence cloned into XbaI restriction site. Design of plasmid is as follows: SFFV-[TF sequence]-WPRE-[Barcode sequence].
How to cite: SFFV-IKZF1-Brd 71 was a gift from Filipe Pereira (Addgene plasmid # 219049 ; http://n2t.net/addgene:219049 ; RRID:Addgene_219049)
