[The description below was written by a language model from this plasmid's Addgene catalogue record and pLannotate feature annotations shown in this document.]
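Description:
SFFV-IKZF1-Brd 71 is a third-generation-style, self-inactivating HIV-1 lentiviral transfer plasmid built on the SFFV-MCS backbone, carrying the human transcription factor IKZF1 (IKAROS) together with a construct-specific DNA barcode. It is propagated in E. coli through a high-copy ColE1/pUC origin and selected with ampicillin via the β-lactamase gene. The backbone also retains pBluescript-derived remnants such as an f1 origin, lac promoter/operator elements, lacZα and lacI fragments, and T7 and T3 promoters. The sequenced plasmid is 8,072 nt, consistent with the recorded backbone and insert sizes.

The viral cassette begins with an RSV promoter fused to a truncated 5' LTR, which drives genomic RNA production in packaging cells without Tat. It is followed by the Ψ packaging signal with a partial gag sequence, the Rev response element for nuclear export of the unspliced genome, and the cPPT/CTS, which aids nuclear import in target cells. Internally, the spleen focus-forming virus (SFFV) LTR promoter, which is strong in haematopoietic and many other cell types, drives the roughly 1.4 kb IKZF1 coding sequence, cloned between retained restriction sites. A WPRE downstream enhances transcript stability and expression. According to the depositor, the barcode sits after the WPRE at an XbaI site, though it is not annotated in the feature table. Its position upstream of the ΔU3 3' LTR places it within the expressed transcript. An SV40 polyadenylation signal and SV40 origin fragment follow the LTR. No mammalian selection marker or reporter is annotated.

The construct belongs to a barcoded transcription factor collection for combinatorial screening of immune cell reprogramming, where the barcode presumably serves to identify which factors each transduced cell received.
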