Features (pLannotate 1.2.2; 29 found; start..end, strand, type, name):
     94..112     -  promoter       T7 promoter: promoter for bacteriophage T7 RNA polymerase
    120..275     +  CDS            lacZα (fragment): LacZα fragment of β-galactosidase; lacZ fragment
    280..708     +  rep_origin     f1 ori (sequence partly withheld): f1 bacteriophage origin of replication; arrow indicates direction of (+) strand synthesis
    761..865     +  promoter       AmpR promoter: bla
    866..1726    +  CDS            AmpR: β-lactamase; bla; confers resistance to ampicillin, carbenicillin, and related antibiotics
   1897..2485    +  rep_origin     ori: high-copy-number ColE1/pMB1/pBR322/pUC origin of replication
   2668..2760    +  CDS            lacI (fragment): lac repressor; lacI; The lac repressor binds to the lac operator to inhibit transcription in E. coli. This inhibition can be relieved by adding lactose or isopropyl-β-D-thiogalactopyranoside (IPTG).
   2773..2794    +  protein_bind   CAP binding site: CAP binding activates transcription in the presence of cAMP. E. coli catabolite activator protein
   2809..2839    +  promoter       lac promoter: promoter for the E. coli lac operon
   2847..2863    +  protein_bind   lac operator: The lac repressor binds to the lac operator to inhibit transcription in E. coli. This inhibition can be relieved by adding lactose or isopropyl-β-D-thiogalactopyranoside (IPTG). lac repressor encoded by lacI
   2908..2926    +  promoter       T3 promoter: promoter for bacteriophage T3 RNA polymerase
   2954..3180    +  promoter       RSV promoter: Rous sarcoma virus enhancer/promoter
   3181..3361    +  LTR            5' LTR (truncated): truncated 5' long terminal repeat (LTR) from HIV-1
   3408..3533    +  misc_feature   HIV-1 Ψ: packaging signal of human immunodeficiency virus type 1
   3517..3880    +  CDS            HIV-1 gag (fragment): gag protein from human immunodeficiency virus 1; gag
   4026..4259    +  misc_feature   RRE: The Rev response element (RRE) of HIV-1 allows for Rev-dependent mRNA export from the nucleus to the cytoplasm.
   4636..4736    +  CDS            Rev (fragment): human immunodeficiency virus 1 (HIV-1) Rev protein; rev; enhances nuclear export of unspliced and incompletely spliced viral mRNAs
   4755..4872    +  misc_feature   cPPT/CTS: central polypurine tract and central termination sequence of HIV-1
   4906..5307    +  promoter       SFFV promoter: spleen focus-forming virus long terminal repeat (LTR) promoter
   5317..5340    +  misc_feature   MCS (fragment): pBluescript multiple cloning site
   5365..6795    +  CDS            IKZF1 (fragment): IKZF1_HUMAN - Also known as IK1, IKAROS, LYF1, ZNFN1A1. Experimental evidence at protein level: Swiss-Prot protein existence level 1. Transcription regulator of hematopoietic cell differentiation (PubMed:17934067). Binds gamma-satellite DNA (PubMed:17135265, PubMed:19141594). Plays a role in the development of lymphocytes, B- and T-cells. Binds and activates the enhancer (delta-A element) of the CD3-delta gene. Repressor of the TDT (fikzfterminal deoxynucleotidyltransferase) gene during thymocyte differentiation. Regulates transcription through association with both HDAC-dependent and HDAC-ind
   6806..6831    +  misc_feature   MCS (fragment): pBluescript multiple cloning site
   6831..6890    +  CDS            S (fragment): HBSAG_WHV6 - Experimental evidence at transcript level: Swiss-Prot protein existence level 2. The middle envelope protein plays an important role in the budding of the virion. It is involved in the induction of budding in a nucleocapsid independent way. In this process the majority of envelope proteins bud to form subviral lipoprotein particles of 22 nm of diameter that do not contain a nucleocapsid (By similarity). From Woodchuck hepatitis B virus (isolate w64/pWS23) (WHV).
   7022..7425    +  misc_feature   WPRE: woodchuck hepatitis virus posttranscriptional regulatory element
   7483..7542    +  CDS            nef (fragment): NEF_HV1Z2 - Experimental evidence at protein level: Swiss-Prot protein existence level 1. Extracellular Nef protein targets CD4(+) T-lymphocytes for apoptosis by interacting with CXCR4 surface receptors. From Human immunodeficiency virus type 1 group M subtype D (isolate Z2/CDC-Z34) (HIV-1).
   7544..7777    +  LTR            3' LTR (ΔU3): self-inactivating 3' long terminal repeat (LTR) from HIV-1
   7849..7970    +  polyA_signal   SV40 poly(A) signal: SV40 polyadenylation signal
   7989..8010    +  rep_origin     SV40 ori (fragment): SV40 origin of replication
   8010..73      +  rep_origin     SV40 ori (across the origin): SV40 origin of replication
>Addgene plasmid #219049 | SFFV-IKZF1-Brd 71 | addgene full sequence | sequence record 467534 | Addgene NGS Result
ATTTATGCAGAGGCCGAGGCCGCCTCGGCCTCTGAGCTATTCCAGAAGTAGTGAGGAGGCTTTTTTGGAG
GCCTAGGGACGTACCCAATTCGCCCTATAGTGAGTCGTATTACGCGCGCTCACTGGCCGTCGTTTTACAA
CGTCGTGACTGGGAAAACCCTGGCGTTACCCAACTTAATCGCCTTGCAGCACATCCCCCTTTCGCCAGCT
GGCGTAATAGCGAAGAGGCCCGCACCGATCGCCCTTCCCAACAGTTGCGCAGCCTGAATGGCGAATGGG
[124 nt withheld, positions 280-403]
C
[91 nt withheld, positions 405-495]
A
[49 nt withheld, positions 497-545]
CCTTTGACGTTGGAGTCCACGTTCTTT
[37 nt withheld, positions 573-609]
ACCCTATCTCGGTCTATTCTTTTGATTTATAAGGGATTTTGCCGATTTCGGCCTATTGGTTAAAAAATGA
GCTGATTTAACAAAAATTTAACGCGAATTTTAACAAAATATTAACGCTTACAATTTAGGTGGCACTTTTC
GGGGAAATGTGCGCGGAACCCCTATTTGTTTATTTTTCTAAATACATTCAAATATGTATCCGCTCATGAG
ACAATAACCCTGATAAATGCTTCAATAATATTGAAAAAGGAAGAGTATGAGTATTCAACATTTCCGTGTC
GCCCTTATTCCCTTTTTTGCGGCATTTTGCCTTCCTGTTTTTGCTCACCCAGAAACGCTGGTGAAAGTAA
AAGATGCTGAAGATCAGTTGGGTGCACGAGTGGGTTACATCGAACTGGATCTCAACAGCGGTAAGATCCT
TGAGAGTTTTCGCCCCGAAGAACGTTTTCCAATGATGAGCACTTTTAAAGTTCTGCTATGTGGCGCGGTA
TTATCCCGTATTGACGCCGGGCAAGAGCAACTCGGTCGCCGCATACACTATTCTCAGAATGACTTGGTTG
AGTACTCACCAGTCACAGAAAAGCATCTTACGGATGGCATGACAGTAAGAGAATTATGCAGTGCTGCCAT
AACCATGAGTGATAACACTGCGGCCAACTTACTTCTGACAACGATCGGAGGACCGAAGGAGCTAACCGCT
TTTTTGCACAACATGGGGGATCATGTAACTCGCCTTGATCGTTGGGAACCGGAGCTGAATGAAGCCATAC
CAAACGACGAGCGTGACACCACGATGCCTGTAGCAATGGCAACAACGTTGCGCAAACTATTAACTGGCGA
ACTACTTACTCTAGCTTCCCGGCAACAATTAATAGACTGGATGGAGGCGGATAAAGTTGCAGGACCACTT
CTGCGCTCGGCCCTTCCGGCTGGCTGGTTTATTGCTGATAAATCTGGAGCCGGTGAGCGTGGGTCTCGCG
GTATCATTGCAGCACTGGGGCCAGATGGTAAGCCCTCCCGTATCGTAGTTATCTACACGACGGGGAGTCA
GGCAACTATGGATGAACGAAATAGACAGATCGCTGAGATAGGTGCCTCACTGATTAAGCATTGGTAACTG
TCAGACCAAGTTTACTCATATATACTTTAGATTGATTTAAAACTTCATTTTTAATTTAAAAGGATCTAGG
TGAAGATCCTTTTTGATAATCTCATGACCAAAATCCCTTAACGTGAGTTTTCGTTCCACTGAGCGTCAGA
CCCCGTAGAAAAGATCAAAGGATCTTCTTGAGATCCTTTTTTTCTGCGCGTAATCTGCTGCTTGCAAACA
AAAAAACCACCGCTACCAGCGGTGGTTTGTTTGCCGGATCAAGAGCTACCAACTCTTTTTCCGAAGGTAA
CTGGCTTCAGCAGAGCGCAGATACCAAATACTGTTCTTCTAGTGTAGCCGTAGTTAGGCCACCACTTCAA
GAACTCTGTAGCACCGCCTACATACCTCGCTCTGCTAATCCTGTTACCAGTGGCTGCTGCCAGTGGCGAT
AAGTCGTGTCTTACCGGGTTGGACTCAAGACGATAGTTACCGGATAAGGCGCAGCGGTCGGGCTGAACGG
GGGGTTCGTGCACACAGCCCAGCTTGGAGCGAACGACCTACACCGAACTGAGATACCTACAGCGTGAGCT
ATGAGAAAGCGCCACGCTTCCCGAAGGGAGAAAGGCGGACAGGTATCCGGTAAGCGGCAGGGTCGGAACA
GGAGAGCGCACGAGGGAGCTTCCAGGGGGAAACGCCTGGTATCTTTATAGTCCTGTCGGGTTTCGCCACC
TCTGACTTGAGCGTCGATTTTTGTGATGCTCGTCAGGGGGGCGGAGCCTATGGAAAAACGCCAGCAACGC
GGCCTTTTTACGGTTCCTGGCCTTTTGCTGGCCTTTTGCTCACATGTTCTTTCCTGCGTTATCCCCTGAT
TCTGTGGATAACCGTATTACCGCCTTTGAGTGAGCTGATACCGCTCGCCGCAGCCGAACGACCGAGCGCA
GCGAGTCAGTGAGCGAGGAAGCGGAAGAGCGCCCAATACGCAAACCGCCTCTCCCCGCGCGTTGGCCGAT
TCATTAATGCAGCTGGCACGACAGGTTTCCCGACTGGAAAGCGGGCAGTGAGCGCAACGCAATTAATGTG
AGTTAGCTCACTCATTAGGCACCCCAGGCTTTACACTTTATGCTTCCGGCTCGTATGTTGTGTGGAATTG
TGAGCGGATAACAATTTCACACAGGAAACAGCTATGACCATGATTACGCCAAGCGCGCAATTAACCCTCA
CTAAAGGGAACAAAAGCTGGAGCTGCAAGCTTAATGTAGTCTTATGCAATACTCTTGTAGTCTTGCAACA
TGGTAACGATGAGTTAGCAACATGCCTTACAAGGAGAGAAAAAGCACCGTGCATGCCGATTGGTGGAAGT
AAGGTGGTACGATCGTGCCTTATTAGGAAGGCAACAGACGGGTCTGACATGGATTGGACGAACCACTGAA
TTGCCGCATTGCAGAGATATTGTATTTAAGTGCCTAGCTCGATACATAAACGGGTCTCTCTGGTTAGACC
AGATCTGAGCCTGGGAGCTCTCTGGCTAACTAGGGAACCCACTGCTTAAGCCTCAATAAAGCTTGCCTTG
AGTGCTTCAAGTAGTGTGTGCCCGTCTGTTGTGTGACTCTGGTAACTAGAGATCCCTCAGACCCTTTTAG
TCAGTGTGGAAAATCTCTAGCAGTGGCGCCCGAACAGGGACTTGAAAGCGAAAGGGAAACCAGAGGAGCT
CTCTCGACGCAGGACTCGGCTTGCTGAAGCGCGCACGGCAAGAGGCGAGGGGCGGCGACTGGTGAGTACG
CCAAAAATTTTGACTAGCGGAGGCTAGAAGGAGAGAGATGGGTGCGAGAGCGTCAGTATTAAGCGGGGGA
GAATTAGATCGCGATGGGAAAAAATTCGGTTAAGGCCAGGGGGAAAGAAAAAATATAAATTAAAACATAT
AGTATGGGCAAGCAGGGAGCTAGAACGATTCGCAGTTAATCCTGGCCTGTTAGAAACATCAGAAGGCTGT
AGACAAATACTGGGACAGCTACAACCATCCCTTCAGACAGGATCAGAAGAACTTAGATCATTATATAATA
CAGTAGCAACCCTCTATTGTGTGCATCAAAGGATAGAGATAAAAGACACCAAGGAAGCTTTAGACAAGAT
AGAGGAAGAGCAAAACAAAAGTAAGACCACCGCACAGCAAGCGGCCGCTGATCTTCAGACCTGGAGGAGG
AGATATGAGGGACAATTGGAGAAGTGAATTATATAAATATAAAGTAGTAAAAATTGAACCATTAGGAGTA
GCACCCACCAAGGCAAAGAGAAGAGTGGTGCAGAGAGAAAAAAGAGCAGTGGGAATAGGAGCTTTGTTCC
TTGGGTTCTTGGGAGCAGCAGGAAGCACTATGGGCGCAGCGTCAATGACGCTGACGGTACAGGCCAGACA
ATTATTGTCTGGTATAGTGCAGCAGCAGAACAATTTGCTGAGGGCTATTGAGGCGCAACAGCATCTGTTG
CAACTCACAGTCTGGGGCATCAAGCAGCTCCAGGCAAGAATCCTGGCTGTGGAAAGATACCTAAAGGATC
AACAGCTCCTGGGGATTTGGGGTTGCTCTGGAAAACTCATTTGCACCACTGCTGTGCCTTGGAATGCTAG
TTGGAGTAATAAATCTCTGGAACAGATTTGGAATCACACGACCTGGATGGAGTGGGACAGAGAAATTAAC
AATTACACAAGCTTAATACACTCCTTAATTGAAGAATCGCAAAACCAGCAAGAAAAGAATGAACAAGAAT
TATTGGAATTAGATAAATGGGCAAGTTTGTGGAATTGGTTTAACATAACAAATTGGCTGTGGTATATAAA
ATTATTCATAATGATAGTAGGAGGCTTGGTAGGTTTAAGAATAGTTTTTGCTGTACTTTCTATAGTGAAT
AGAGTTAGGCAGGGATATTCACCATTATCGTTTCAGACCCACCTCCCAACCCCGAGGGGACCCGACAGGC
CCGAAGGAATAGAAGAAGAAGGTGGAGAGAGAGACAGAGACAGATCCATTCGATTAGTGAACGGATCTCG
ACGGTATCGGTTAACTTTTAAAAGAAAAGGGGGGATTGGGGGGTACAGTGCAGGGGAAAGAATAGTAGAC
ATAATAGCAACAGACATACAAACTAAAGAATTACAAAAACAAATTACAAAAATTCAAAATTTTATCGATC
ACGAGACTAGCCTCGAGCTGGCTGCAGTAACGCCATTTTGCAAGGCATGGAAAAATACCAAACCAAGAAT
AGAGAAGTTCAGATCAAGGGCGGGTACATGAAAATAGCTAACGTTGGGCCAAACAGGATATCTGCGGTGA
GCAGTTTCGGCCCCGGCCCGGGGCCAAGAACAGATGGTCACCGCAGTTTCGGCCCCGGCCCGAGGCCAAG
AACAGATGGTCCCCAGATATGGCCCAACCCTCAGCAGTTTCTTAAGACCCATCAGATGTTTCCAGGCTCC
CCCAAGGACCTGAAATGACCCTGCGCCTTATTTGAATTAACCAATCAGCCTGCTTCTCGCTTCTGTTCGC
GCGCTTCTGCTTCCCGAGCTCTATAAAAGAGCTCACAACCCCTCACTCGGCGCGCCAGTCCTCCGACAGA
CTGAGTCGGCCGGTCGAATCAAGCTTATCGATACCGTCGACGGATCCGCTAGCCCGCGGTTCGAAATGGA
TGCTGATGAGGGTCAAGACATGTCCCAAGTTTCAGGGAAGGAAAGCCCCCCTGTAAGCGATACTCCAGAT
GAGGGCGATGAGCCCATGCCGATCCCCGAGGACCTCTCCACCACCTCGGGAGGACAGCAAAGCTCCAAGA
GTGACAGAGTCGTGGCCAGTAATGTTAAAGTAGAGACTCAGAGTGATGAAGAGAATGGGCGTGCCTGTGA
AATGAATGGGGAAGAATGTGCGGAGGATTTACGAATGCTTGATGCCTCGGGAGAGAAAATGAATGGCTCC
CACAGGGACCAAGGCAGCTCGGCTTTGTCGGGAGTTGGAGGCATTCGACTTCCTAACGGAAAACTAAAGT
GTGATATCTGTGGGATCATTTGCATCGGGCCCAATGTGCTCATGGTTCACAAAAGAAGCCACACTGGAGA
ACGGCCCTTCCAGTGCAATCAGTGCGGGGCCTCATTCACCCAGAAGGGCAACCTGCTCCGGCACATCAAG
CTGCATTCCGGGGAGAAGCCCTTCAAATGCCACCTCTGCAACTACGCCTGCCGCCGGAGGGACGCCCTCA
CTGGCCACCTGAGGACGCACTCCGTCATTAAAGAAGAAACTAATCACAGTGAAATGGCAGAAGACCTGTG
CAAGATAGGATCAGAGAGATCTCTCGTGCTGGACAGACTAGCAAGTAACGTCGCCAAACGTAAGAGCTCT
ATGCCTCAGAAATTTCTTGGGGACAAGGGCCTGTCCGACACGCCCTACGACAGCAGCGCCAGCTACGAGA
AGGAGAACGAAATGATGAAGTCCCACGTGATGGACCAAGCCATCAACAACGCCATCAACTACCTGGGGGC
CGAGTCCCTGCGCCCGCTGGTGCAGACGCCCCCGGGCGGTTCCGAGGTGGTCCCGGTCATCAGCCCGATG
TACCAGCTGCACAAGCCGCTCGCGGAGGGCACCCCGCGCTCCAACCACTCGGCCCAGGACAGCGCCGTGG
AGAACCTGCTGCTGCTCTCCAAGGCCAAGTTGGTGCCCTCGGAGCGCGAGGCGTCCCCGAGCAACAGCTG
CCAAGACTCCACGGACACCGAGAGCAACAACGAGGAGCAGCGCAGCGGTCTCATCTACCTGACCAACCAC
ATCGCCCCGCACGCGCGCAACGGGCTGTCGCTCAAGGAGGAGCACCGCGCCTACGACCTGCTGCGCGCCG
CCTCCGAGAACTCGCAGGACGCGCTCCGCGTGGTCAGCACCAGCGGGGAGCAGATGAAGGTGTACAAGTG
CGAACACTGCCGGGTGCTCTTCCTGGATCACGTCATGTACACCATCCACATGGGCTGCCACGGCTTCCGT
GATCCTTTTGAGTGCAACATGTGCGGCTACCACAGCCAGGACCGGTACGAGTTCTCGTCGCACATAACGC
GAGGGGAGCACCGCTTCCACATGAGCTAAACCGGTCGGATCCCCCGGGCTGCAGGAATTCGAGCATCTTA
CCGCCATTTATTCCCATATTTGTTCTGTTTTTCTTGATTTGGGTATACATTTAAATGTTAATAAAACAAA
ATGGTGGGGCAATCATTTACATTTTTAGGGATATGTAATTACTAGTTCAGGTGTATTGCCACAAGACAAA
CATGTTAAGAAACTTTCCCGTTATTTACGCTCTGTTCCTGTTAATCAACCTCTGGATTACAAAATTTGTG
AAAGATTGACTGATATTCTTAACTATGTTGCTCCTTTTACGCTGTGTGGATATGCTGCTTTAATGCCTCT
GTATCATGCTATTGCTTCCCGTACGGCTTTCGTTTTCTCCTCCTTGTATAAATCCTGGTTGCTGTCTCTT
TATGAGGAGTTGTGGCCCGTTGTCCGTCAACGTGGCGTGGTGTGCTCTGTGTTTGCTGACGCAACCCCCA
CTGGCTGGGGCATTGCCACCACCTGTCAACTCCTTTCTGGGACTTTCGCTTTCCCCCTCCCGATCGCCAC
GGCAGAACTCATCGCCGCCTGCCTTGCCCGCTGCTGGACAGGGGCTAGGTTGCTGGGCACTGATAATTCC
GTGGTGTTGTCGGGGAAGCTGACGTCCTTTGCAATTCGATATCAAGCTGTACCTTCTAGATGTACAGATG
CCCTAGCGCTTCTAGACCAATGACTTACAAGGCAGCTGTAGATCTTAGCCACTTTTTAAAAGAAAAGGGG
GGACTGGAAGGGCTAATTCACTCCCAACGAAGACAAGATCTGCTTTTTGCTTGTACTGGGTCTCTCTGGT
TAGACCAGATCTGAGCCTGGGAGCTCTCTGGCTAACTAGGGAACCCACTGCTTAAGCCTCAATAAAGCTT
GCCTTGAGTGCTTCAAGTAGTGTGTGCCCGTCTGTTGTGTGACTCTGGTAACTAGAGATCCCTCAGACCC
TTTTAGTCAGTGTGGAAAATCTCTAGCAGTAGTAGTTCATGTCATCTTATTATTCAGTATTTATAACTTG
CAAAGAAATGAATATCAGAGAGTGAGAGGAACTTGTTTATTGCAGCTTATAATGGTTACAAATAAAGCAA
TAGCATCACAAATTTCACAAATAAAGCATTTTTTTCACTGCATTCTAGTTGTGGTTTGTCCAAACTCATC
AATGTATCTTATCATGTCTGGCTCTAGCTATCCCGCCCCTAACTCCGCCCATCCCGCCCCTAACTCCGCC
CAGTTCCGCCCATTCTCCGCCCCATGGCTGACTAATTTTTTTT
