>Addgene plasmid #219049 | SFFV-IKZF1-Brd 71 | depositor partial sequence | sequence record 427627 | TF ORF
ATGGATGCTGATGAGGGTCAAGACATGTCCCAAGTTTCAGGGAAGGAAAGCCCCCCTGTAAGCGATACTC
CAGATGAGGGCGATGAGCCCATGCCGATCCCCGAGGACCTCTCCACCACCTCGGGAGGACAGCAAAGCTC
CAAGAGTGACAGAGTCGTGGCCAGTAATGTTAAAGTAGAGACTCAGAGTGATGAAGAGAATGGGCGTGCC
TGTGAAATGAATGGGGAAGAATGTGCGGAGGATTTACGAATGCTTGATGCCTCGGGAGAGAAAATGAATG
GCTCCCACAGGGACCAAGGCAGCTCGGCTTTGTCGGGAGTTGGAGGCATTCGACTTCCTAACGGAAAACT
AAAGTGTGATATCTGTGGGATCATTTGCATCGGGCCCAATGTGCTCATGGTTCACAAAAGAAGCCACACT
GGAGAACGGCCCTTCCAGTGCAATCAGTGCGGGGCCTCATTCACCCAGAAGGGCAACCTGCTCCGGCACA
TCAAGCTGCATTCCGGGGAGAAGCCCTTCAAATGCCACCTCTGCAACTACGCCTGCCGCCGGAGGGACGC
CCTCACTGGCCACCTGAGGACGCACTCCGTCATTAAAGAAGAAACTAATCACAGTGAAATGGCAGAAGAC
CTGTGCAAGATAGGATCAGAGAGATCTCTCGTGCTGGACAGACTAGCAAGTAACGTCGCCAAACGTAAGA
GCTCTATGCCTCAGAAATTTCTTGGGGACAAGGGCCTGTCCGACACGCCCTACGACAGCAGCGCCAGCTA
CGAGAAGGAGAACGAAATGATGAAGTCCCACGTGATGGACCAAGCCATCAACAACGCCATCAACTACCTG
GGGGCCGAGTCCCTGCGCCCGCTGGTGCAGACGCCCCCGGGCGGTTCCGAGGTGGTCCCGGTCATCAGCC
CGATGTACCAGCTGCACAAGCCGCTCGCGGAGGGCACCCCGCGCTCCAACCACTCGGCCCAGGACAGCGC
CGTGGAGAACCTGCTGCTGCTCTCCAAGGCCAAGTTGGTGCCCTCGGAGCGCGAGGCGTCCCCGAGCAAC
AGCTGCCAAGACTCCACGGACACCGAGAGCAACAACGAGGAGCAGCGCAGCGGTCTCATCTACCTGACCA
ACCACATCGCCCCGCACGCGCGCAACGGGCTGTCGCTCAAGGAGGAGCACCGCGCCTACGACCTGCTGCG
CGCCGCCTCCGAGAACTCGCAGGACGCGCTCCGCGTGGTCAGCACCAGCGGGGAGCAGATGAAGGTGTAC
AAGTGCGAACACTGCCGGGTGCTCTTCCTGGATCACGTCATGTACACCATCCACATGGGCTGCCACGGCT
TCCGTGATCCTTTTGAGTGCAACATGTGCGGCTACCACAGCCAGGACCGGTACGAGTTCTCGTCGCACAT
AACGCGAGGGGAGCACCGCTTCCACATGAGCTAA
