>Addgene plasmid #219049 | SFFV-IKZF1-Brd 71 | depositor partial sequence | sequence record 427628 | Barcode sequence
TGTACAGATGCCCTAGCGCT
